Addgene plasmid #77527: CDC42BPG gRNA (BRDN0001162561)
Purpose: 3rd generation lentiviral gRNA plasmid targeting human CDC42BPG
Depositing lab: John Doench & David Root. Depositing organization: Broad Institute. Publication: Optimized sgRNA design to maximize activity and minimize off-target effects of CRISPR-Cas9. Doench JG, Fusi N, Sullender M, Hegde M, Vaimberg EW, Donovan KF, Smith I, Tothova Z, Wilen C, Orchard R, Virgin HW, Listgarten J, Root DE. Nat Biotechnol. 2016 Jan 18. doi: 10.1038/nbt.3437. PubMed 26780180.
Backbone
  Vector backbone: lentiGuide-Puro
  Backbone manufacturer: Zhang Lab (Addgene plasmid # 52963)
  Vector type: Mammalian Expression, Lentiviral, CRISPR
  Selectable markers: Puromycin
Growth in bacteria
  Bacterial resistance: Ampicillin, 100 μg/mL
  Growth temperature: 37°C
  Growth strain: DH5alpha
  Copy number: High Copy
Gene/Insert
  Gene/Insert name: CDC42BPG (alt names: CDC42BPG; NM_017525.2)
  gRNA/shRNA sequence: CGGCCCTCAGGTGTCCGGCG
  Species: H. sapiens (human)
  Entrez Gene: CDC42BPG (a.k.a. DMPK2, HSMDPKIN, KAPPA-200, MRCKgamma)
  Promoter: hU6
  Cloning method: Unknown
  Sequencing primers: 5′ U6-F; 3′ pS2-R
Terms and licenses: Academic/Nonprofit Terms; Industry Terms: Not Available to Industry
Depositor comments: The gRNA was designed to target the following Genbank reference sequence(s): NM_017525.2. Note that this plasmid does NOT contain Cas9. It should be used in conjunction with lentiCas9-Blast (Addgene #52962) or otherwise with cell lines already expressing Cas9. Browse the full kinome gRNA library at http://www.addgene.org/pooled-library/broadgpp-human-kinome/ or visit http://www.broadinstitute.org/rnai/public/ for detailed protocols and information.
How to cite: CDC42BPG gRNA (BRDN0001162561) was a gift from John Doench & David Root (Addgene plasmid # 77527 ; http://n2t.net/addgene:77527 ; RRID:Addgene_77527)
