[The description below was written by a language model from this plasmid's Addgene catalogue record and pLannotate feature annotations shown in this document.]
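Description:
CDC42BPG gRNA (BRDN0001162561) is a third-generation lentiviral CRISPR guide plasmid built on the lentiGuide-Puro backbone. It expresses a single guide RNA against human CDC42BPG (also known as MRCKgamma or DMPK2), designed against the reference transcript NM_017525.2. It is propagated in E. coli as a high-copy plasmid through a ColE1/pUC-type origin with ampicillin selection from the β-lactamase gene. The backbone also carries an f1 origin, an SV40 origin and poly(A) signal, and remnants of lac and T7/T3 cloning sequences.

The lentiviral transfer cassette begins with an RSV promoter fused to a truncated HIV-1 5' LTR, which makes genomic RNA production in packaging cells Tat-independent. This is followed by the Ψ packaging signal with a partial gag fragment and the Rev response element for Rev-dependent nuclear export. Downstream, the human U6 RNA polymerase III promoter drives the targeting spacer joined to the Streptococcus pyogenes Cas9 guide scaffold, and a cPPT/CTS element aids nuclear import of the provirus. A separate EF-1α core promoter with its intron A drives puromycin N-acetyltransferase, allowing selection of transduced mammalian cells. A WPRE enhances transcript expression, and the ΔU3 3' LTR makes the integrated provirus self-inactivating.

The plasmid does not encode Cas9, so it is intended for use alongside a separate Cas9 lentiviral vector or in cells that already express Cas9. It belongs to a human kinome guide collection designed with optimized sgRNA rules, and it is suited to knockout of CDC42BPG in individual or pooled loss-of-function experiments.
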