Features (pLannotate 1.2.2; 29 found; start..end, strand, type, name):
     14..80      +  CDS            small t antigen (fragment): SV40 (simian virus 40) small t antigen
    106..317     +  promoter       EF-1α core promoter: core promoter for human elongation factor EF-1α
    318..1256    +  intron         EF-1α intron A: intron upstream of the start codon of human EF-1α
   1278..1877    +  CDS            PuroR (fragment): puromycin N-acetyltransferase; pac from Streptomyces; confers resistance to puromycin
   1893..2481    +  misc_feature   WPRE: woodchuck hepatitis virus posttranscriptional regulatory element
   2532..2551    +  misc_feature   cPPT/CTS (fragment): central polypurine tract and central termination sequence of HIV-1
   2553..2786    +  LTR            3' LTR (ΔU3): self-inactivating 3' long terminal repeat (LTR) from HIV-1
   2864..2985    +  polyA_signal   SV40 poly(A) signal: SV40 polyadenylation signal
   3025..3160    +  rep_origin     SV40 ori: SV40 origin of replication
   3181..3199    -  promoter       T7 promoter: promoter for bacteriophage T7 RNA polymerase
   3207..3362    +  CDS            lacZα (fragment): LacZα fragment of β-galactosidase; lacZ fragment
   3367..3795    +  rep_origin     f1 ori (sequence partly withheld): f1 bacteriophage origin of replication; arrow indicates direction of (+) strand synthesis
   3848..3952    +  promoter       AmpR promoter: bla
   3953..4813    +  CDS            AmpR: β-lactamase; bla; confers resistance to ampicillin, carbenicillin, and related antibiotics
   4984..5572    +  rep_origin     ori: high-copy-number ColE1/pMB1/pBR322/pUC origin of replication
   5755..5847    +  CDS            lacI (fragment): lac repressor; lacI; The lac repressor binds to the lac operator to inhibit transcription in E. coli. This inhibition can be relieved by adding lactose or isopropyl-β-D-thiogalactopyranoside (IPTG).
   5860..5881    +  protein_bind   CAP binding site: CAP binding activates transcription in the presence of cAMP. E. coli catabolite activator protein
   5896..5926    +  promoter       lac promoter: promoter for the E. coli lac operon
   5934..5950    +  protein_bind   lac operator: The lac repressor binds to the lac operator to inhibit transcription in E. coli. This inhibition can be relieved by adding lactose or isopropyl-β-D-thiogalactopyranoside (IPTG). lac repressor encoded by lacI
   5995..6013    +  promoter       T3 promoter: promoter for bacteriophage T3 RNA polymerase
   6041..6267    +  promoter       RSV promoter: Rous sarcoma virus enhancer/promoter
   6268..6448    +  LTR            5' LTR (truncated): truncated 5' long terminal repeat (LTR) from HIV-1
   6495..6620    +  misc_feature   HIV-1 Ψ: packaging signal of human immunodeficiency virus type 1
   6604..6967    +  CDS            HIV-1 gag (fragment): gag protein from human immunodeficiency virus 1; gag
   7113..7346    +  misc_feature   RRE: The Rev response element (RRE) of HIV-1 allows for Rev-dependent mRNA export from the nucleus to the cytoplasm.
   7723..7749    +  CDS            Rev (fragment): human immunodeficiency virus 1 (HIV-1) Rev protein; rev; enhances nuclear export of unspliced and incompletely spliced viral mRNAs
   7753..7993    +  promoter       U6 promoter: RNA polymerase III promoter for human U6 snRNA
   8023..8098    +  misc_RNA       gRNA scaffold: guide RNA scaffold for the Streptococcus pyogenes CRISPR/Cas9 system
   8154..8271    +  misc_feature   cPPT/CTS: central polypurine tract and central termination sequence of HIV-1
>Addgene plasmid #77527 | CDC42BPG gRNA (BRDN0001162561) | addgene full sequence | sequence record 187934 | Addgene Assembled Sequence
CCCGGGTGCAAAGATGGATAAAGTTTTAAACAGAGAGGAATCTTTGCAGCTAATGGACCTTCTAGGTCTT
GAAAGGAGTGGGAATTGGCTCCGGTGCCCGTCAGTGGGCAGAGCGCACATCGCCCACAGTCCCCGAGAAG
TTGGGGGGAGGGGTCGGCAATTGATCCGGTGCCTAGAGAAGGTGGCGCGGGGTAAACTGGGAAAGTGATG
TCGTGTACTGGCTCCGCCTTTTTCCCGAGGGTGGGGGAGAACCGTATATAAGTGCAGTAGTCGCCGTGAA
CGTTCTTTTTCGCAACGGGTTTGCCGCCAGAACACAGGTAAGTGCCGTGTGTGGTTCCCGCGGGCCTGGC
CTCTTTACGGGTTATGGCCCTTGCGTGCCTTGAATTACTTCCACCTGGCTGCAGTACGTGATTCTTGATC
CCGAGCTTCGGGTTGGAAGTGGGTGGGAGAGTTCGAGGCCTTGCGCTTAAGGAGCCCCTTCGCCTCGTGC
TTGAGTTGAGGCCTGGCCTGGGCGCTGGGGCCGCCGCGTGCGAATCTGGTGGCACCTTCGCGCCTGTCTC
GCTGCTTTCGATAAGTCTCTAGCCATTTAAAATTTTTGATGACCTGCTGCGACGCTTTTTTTCTGGCAAG
ATAGTCTTGTAAATGCGGGCCAAGATCTGCACACTGGTATTTCGGTTTTTGGGGCCGCGGGCGGCGACGG
GGCCCGTGCGTCCCAGCGCACATGTTCGGCGAGGCGGGGCCTGCGAGCGCGGCCACCGAGAATCGGACGG
GGGTAGTCTCAAGCTGGCCGGCCTGCTCTGGTGCCTGGCCTCGCGCCGCCGTGTATCGCCCCGCCCTGGG
CGGCAAGGCTGGCCCGGTCGGCACCAGTTGCGTGAGCGGAAAGATGGCCGCTTCCCGGCCCTGCTGCAGG
GAGCTCAAAATGGAGGACGCGGCGCTCGGGAGAGCGGGCGGGTGAGTCACCCACACAAAGGAAAAGGGCC
TTTCCGTCCTCAGCCGTCGCTTCATGTGACTCCACGGAGTACCGGGCGCCGTCCAGGCACCTCGATTAGT
TCTCGAGCTTTTGGAGTACGTCGTCTTTAGGTTGGGGGGAGGGGTTTTATGCGATGGAGTTTCCCCACAC
TGAGTGGGTGGAGACTGAAGTTAGGCCAGCTTGGCACTTGATGTAATTCTCCTTGGAATTTGCCCTTTTT
GAGTTTGGATCTTGGTTCATTCTCAAGCCTCAGACAGTGGTTCAAAGTTTTTTTCTTCCATTTCAGGTGT
CGTGACGTACGGCCACCATGACCGAGTACAAGCCCACGGTGCGCCTCGCCACCCGCGACGACGTCCCCAG
GGCCGTACGCACCCTCGCCGCCGCGTTCGCCGACTACCCCGCCACGCGCCACACCGTCGATCCGGACCGC
CACATCGAGCGGGTCACCGAGCTGCAAGAACTCTTCCTCACGCGCGTCGGGCTCGACATCGGCAAGGTGT
GGGTCGCGGACGACGGCGCCGCCGTGGCGGTCTGGACCACGCCGGAGAGCGTCGAAGCGGGGGCGGTGTT
CGCCGAGATCGGCCCGCGCATGGCCGAGTTGAGCGGTTCCCGGCTGGCCGCGCAGCAACAGATGGAAGGC
CTCCTGGCGCCGCACCGGCCCAAGGAGCCCGCGTGGTTCCTGGCCACCGTCGGAGTCTCGCCCGACCACC
AGGGCAAGGGTCTGGGCAGCGCCGTCGTGCTCCCCGGAGTGGAGGCGGCCGAGCGCGCCGGGGTGCCCGC
CTTCCTGGAGACCTCCGCGCCCCGCAACCTCCCCTTCTACGAGCGGCTCGGCTTCACCGTCACCGCCGAC
GTCGAGGTGCCCGAAGGACCGCGCACCTGGTGCATGACCCGCAAGCCCGGTGCCTGAACGCGTTAAGTCG
ACAATCAACCTCTGGATTACAAAATTTGTGAAAGATTGACTGGTATTCTTAACTATGTTGCTCCTTTTAC
GCTATGTGGATACGCTGCTTTAATGCCTTTGTATCATGCTATTGCTTCCCGTATGGCTTTCATTTTCTCC
TCCTTGTATAAATCCTGGTTGCTGTCTCTTTATGAGGAGTTGTGGCCCGTTGTCAGGCAACGTGGCGTGG
TGTGCACTGTGTTTGCTGACGCAACCCCCACTGGTTGGGGCATTGCCACCACCTGTCAGCTCCTTTCCGG
GACTTTCGCTTTCCCCCTCCCTATTGCCACGGCGGAACTCATCGCCGCCTGCCTTGCCCGCTGCTGGACA
GGGGCTCGGCTGTTGGGCACTGACAATTCCGTGGTGTTGTCGGGGAAATCATCGTCCTTTCCTTGGCTGC
TCGCCTGTGTTGCCACCTGGATTCTGCGCGGGACGTCCTTCTGCTACGTCCCTTCGGCCCTCAATCCAGC
GGACCTTCCTTCCCGCGGCCTGCTGCCGGCTCTGCGGCCTCTTCCGCGTCTTCGCCTTCGCCCTCAGACG
AGTCGGATCTCCCTTTGGGCCGCCTCCCCGCGTCGACTTTAAGACCAATGACTTACAAGGCAGCTGTAGA
TCTTAGCCACTTTTTAAAAGAAAAGGGGGGACTGGAAGGGCTAATTCACTCCCAACGAAGACAAGATCTG
CTTTTTGCTTGTACTGGGTCTCTCTGGTTAGACCAGATCTGAGCCTGGGAGCTCTCTGGCTAACTAGGGA
ACCCACTGCTTAAGCCTCAATAAAGCTTGCCTTGAGTGCTTCAAGTAGTGTGTGCCCGTCTGTTGTGTGA
CTCTGGTAACTAGAGATCCCTCAGACCCTTTTAGTCAGTGTGGAAAATCTCTAGCAGTACGTATAGTAGT
TCATGTCATCTTATTATTCAGTATTTATAACTTGCAAAGAAATGAATATCAGAGAGTGAGAGGAACTTGT
TTATTGCAGCTTATAATGGTTACAAATAAAGCAATAGCATCACAAATTTCACAAATAAAGCATTTTTTTC
ACTGCATTCTAGTTGTGGTTTGTCCAAACTCATCAATGTATCTTATCATGTCTGGCTCTAGCTATCCCGC
CCCTAACTCCGCCCATCCCGCCCCTAACTCCGCCCAGTTCCGCCCATTCTCCGCCCCATGGCTGACTAAT
TTTTTTTATTTATGCAGAGGCCGAGGCCGCCTCGGCCTCTGAGCTATTCCAGAAGTAGTGAGGAGGCTTT
TTTGGAGGCCTAGGGACGTACCCAATTCGCCCTATAGTGAGTCGTATTACGCGCGCTCACTGGCCGTCGT
TTTACAACGTCGTGACTGGGAAAACCCTGGCGTTACCCAACTTAATCGCCTTGCAGCACATCCCCCTTTC
GCCAGCTGGCGTAATAGCGAAGAGGCCCGCACCGATCGCCCTTCCCAACAGTTGCGCAGCCTGAATGGCG
AATGGG
[124 nt withheld, positions 3367-3490]
C
[91 nt withheld, positions 3492-3582]
A
[49 nt withheld, positions 3584-3632]
CCTTTGACGTTGGAGTCCACGTTCTTT
[37 nt withheld, positions 3660-3696]
ACCCTATCTCGGTCTATTCTTTTGATTTATAAGGGATTTTGCCGATTTCGGCCTATTGGTTAAAAAATGA
GCTGATTTAACAAAAATTTAACGCGAATTTTAACAAAATATTAACGCTTACAATTTAGGTGGCACTTTTC
GGGGAAATGTGCGCGGAACCCCTATTTGTTTATTTTTCTAAATACATTCAAATATGTATCCGCTCATGAG
ACAATAACCCTGATAAATGCTTCAATAATATTGAAAAAGGAAGAGTATGAGTATTCAACATTTCCGTGTC
GCCCTTATTCCCTTTTTTGCGGCATTTTGCCTTCCTGTTTTTGCTCACCCAGAAACGCTGGTGAAAGTAA
AAGATGCTGAAGATCAGTTGGGTGCACGAGTGGGTTACATCGAACTGGATCTCAACAGCGGTAAGATCCT
TGAGAGTTTTCGCCCCGAAGAACGTTTTCCAATGATGAGCACTTTTAAAGTTCTGCTATGTGGCGCGGTA
TTATCCCGTATTGACGCCGGGCAAGAGCAACTCGGTCGCCGCATACACTATTCTCAGAATGACTTGGTTG
AGTACTCACCAGTCACAGAAAAGCATCTTACGGATGGCATGACAGTAAGAGAATTATGCAGTGCTGCCAT
AACCATGAGTGATAACACTGCGGCCAACTTACTTCTGACAACGATCGGAGGACCGAAGGAGCTAACCGCT
TTTTTGCACAACATGGGGGATCATGTAACTCGCCTTGATCGTTGGGAACCGGAGCTGAATGAAGCCATAC
CAAACGACGAGCGTGACACCACGATGCCTGTAGCAATGGCAACAACGTTGCGCAAACTATTAACTGGCGA
ACTACTTACTCTAGCTTCCCGGCAACAATTAATAGACTGGATGGAGGCGGATAAAGTTGCAGGACCACTT
CTGCGCTCGGCCCTTCCGGCTGGCTGGTTTATTGCTGATAAATCTGGAGCCGGTGAGCGTGGGTCTCGCG
GTATCATTGCAGCACTGGGGCCAGATGGTAAGCCCTCCCGTATCGTAGTTATCTACACGACGGGGAGTCA
GGCAACTATGGATGAACGAAATAGACAGATCGCTGAGATAGGTGCCTCACTGATTAAGCATTGGTAACTG
TCAGACCAAGTTTACTCATATATACTTTAGATTGATTTAAAACTTCATTTTTAATTTAAAAGGATCTAGG
TGAAGATCCTTTTTGATAATCTCATGACCAAAATCCCTTAACGTGAGTTTTCGTTCCACTGAGCGTCAGA
CCCCGTAGAAAAGATCAAAGGATCTTCTTGAGATCCTTTTTTTCTGCGCGTAATCTGCTGCTTGCAAACA
AAAAAACCACCGCTACCAGCGGTGGTTTGTTTGCCGGATCAAGAGCTACCAACTCTTTTTCCGAAGGTAA
CTGGCTTCAGCAGAGCGCAGATACCAAATACTGTTCTTCTAGTGTAGCCGTAGTTAGGCCACCACTTCAA
GAACTCTGTAGCACCGCCTACATACCTCGCTCTGCTAATCCTGTTACCAGTGGCTGCTGCCAGTGGCGAT
AAGTCGTGTCTTACCGGGTTGGACTCAAGACGATAGTTACCGGATAAGGCGCAGCGGTCGGGCTGAACGG
GGGGTTCGTGCACACAGCCCAGCTTGGAGCGAACGACCTACACCGAACTGAGATACCTACAGCGTGAGCT
ATGAGAAAGCGCCACGCTTCCCGAAGGGAGAAAGGCGGACAGGTATCCGGTAAGCGGCAGGGTCGGAACA
GGAGAGCGCACGAGGGAGCTTCCAGGGGGAAACGCCTGGTATCTTTATAGTCCTGTCGGGTTTCGCCACC
TCTGACTTGAGCGTCGATTTTTGTGATGCTCGTCAGGGGGGCGGAGCCTATGGAAAAACGCCAGCAACGC
GGCCTTTTTACGGTTCCTGGCCTTTTGCTGGCCTTTTGCTCACATGTTCTTTCCTGCGTTATCCCCTGAT
TCTGTGGATAACCGTATTACCGCCTTTGAGTGAGCTGATACCGCTCGCCGCAGCCGAACGACCGAGCGCA
GCGAGTCAGTGAGCGAGGAAGCGGAAGAGCGCCCAATACGCAAACCGCCTCTCCCCGCGCGTTGGCCGAT
TCATTAATGCAGCTGGCACGACAGGTTTCCCGACTGGAAAGCGGGCAGTGAGCGCAACGCAATTAATGTG
AGTTAGCTCACTCATTAGGCACCCCAGGCTTTACACTTTATGCTTCCGGCTCGTATGTTGTGTGGAATTG
TGAGCGGATAACAATTTCACACAGGAAACAGCTATGACCATGATTACGCCAAGCGCGCAATTAACCCTCA
CTAAAGGGAACAAAAGCTGGAGCTGCAAGCTTAATGTAGTCTTATGCAATACTCTTGTAGTCTTGCAACA
TGGTAACGATGAGTTAGCAACATGCCTTACAAGGAGAGAAAAAGCACCGTGCATGCCGATTGGTGGAAGT
AAGGTGGTACGATCGTGCCTTATTAGGAAGGCAACAGACGGGTCTGACATGGATTGGACGAACCACTGAA
TTGCCGCATTGCAGAGATATTGTATTTAAGTGCCTAGCTCGATACATAAACGGGTCTCTCTGGTTAGACC
AGATCTGAGCCTGGGAGCTCTCTGGCTAACTAGGGAACCCACTGCTTAAGCCTCAATAAAGCTTGCCTTG
AGTGCTTCAAGTAGTGTGTGCCCGTCTGTTGTGTGACTCTGGTAACTAGAGATCCCTCAGACCCTTTTAG
TCAGTGTGGAAAATCTCTAGCAGTGGCGCCCGAACAGGGACTTGAAAGCGAAAGGGAAACCAGAGGAGCT
CTCTCGACGCAGGACTCGGCTTGCTGAAGCGCGCACGGCAAGAGGCGAGGGGCGGCGACTGGTGAGTACG
CCAAAAATTTTGACTAGCGGAGGCTAGAAGGAGAGAGATGGGTGCGAGAGCGTCAGTATTAAGCGGGGGA
GAATTAGATCGCGATGGGAAAAAATTCGGTTAAGGCCAGGGGGAAAGAAAAAATATAAATTAAAACATAT
AGTATGGGCAAGCAGGGAGCTAGAACGATTCGCAGTTAATCCTGGCCTGTTAGAAACATCAGAAGGCTGT
AGACAAATACTGGGACAGCTACAACCATCCCTTCAGACAGGATCAGAAGAACTTAGATCATTATATAATA
CAGTAGCAACCCTCTATTGTGTGCATCAAAGGATAGAGATAAAAGACACCAAGGAAGCTTTAGACAAGAT
AGAGGAAGAGCAAAACAAAAGTAAGACCACCGCACAGCAAGCGGCCGCTGATCTTCAGACCTGGAGGAGG
AGATATGAGGGACAATTGGAGAAGTGAATTATATAAATATAAAGTAGTAAAAATTGAACCATTAGGAGTA
GCACCCACCAAGGCAAAGAGAAGAGTGGTGCAGAGAGAAAAAAGAGCAGTGGGAATAGGAGCTTTGTTCC
TTGGGTTCTTGGGAGCAGCAGGAAGCACTATGGGCGCAGCGTCAATGACGCTGACGGTACAGGCCAGACA
ATTATTGTCTGGTATAGTGCAGCAGCAGAACAATTTGCTGAGGGCTATTGAGGCGCAACAGCATCTGTTG
CAACTCACAGTCTGGGGCATCAAGCAGCTCCAGGCAAGAATCCTGGCTGTGGAAAGATACCTAAAGGATC
AACAGCTCCTGGGGATTTGGGGTTGCTCTGGAAAACTCATTTGCACCACTGCTGTGCCTTGGAATGCTAG
TTGGAGTAATAAATCTCTGGAACAGATTTGGAATCACACGACCTGGATGGAGTGGGACAGAGAAATTAAC
AATTACACAAGCTTAATACACTCCTTAATTGAAGAATCGCAAAACCAGCAAGAAAAGAATGAACAAGAAT
TATTGGAATTAGATAAATGGGCAAGTTTGTGGAATTGGTTTAACATAACAAATTGGCTGTGGTATATAAA
ATTATTCATAATGATAGTAGGAGGCTTGGTAGGTTTAAGAATAGTTTTTGCTGTACTTTCTATAGTGAAT
AGAGTTAGGCAGGGATATTCACCATTATCGTTTCAGACCCACCTCCCAACCCCGAGGGGACCCAGAGAGG
GCCTATTTCCCATGATTCCTTCATATTTGCATATACGATACAAGGCTGTTAGAGAGATAATTAGAATTAA
TTTGACTGTAAACACAAAGATATTAGTACAAAATACGTGACGTAGAAAGTAATAATTTCTTGGGTAGTTT
GCAGTTTTAAAATTATGTTTTAAAATGGACTATCATATGCTTACCGTAACTTGAAAGTATTTCGATTTCT
TGGCTTTATATATCTTGTGGAAAGGACGAAACACCGCGGCCCTCAGGTGTCCGGCGGTTTTAGAGCTAGA
AATAGCAAGTTAAAATAAGGCTAGTCCGTTATCAACTTGAAAAAGTGGCACCGAGTCGGTGCTTTTTTAA
GCTTGGCGTAACTAGATCTTGAGACAAATGGCAGTATTCATCCACAATTTTAAAAGAAAAGGGGGGATTG
GGGGGTACAGTGCAGGGGAAAGAATAGTAGACATAATAGCAACAGACATACAAACTAAAGAATTACAAAA
ACAAATTACAAAAATTCAAAATTTTCGGGTTTATTACAGGGACAGCAGAGATCCACTTTGGCGCCGGCTC
GAGGGGG
