>Addgene plasmid #77527 | CDC42BPG gRNA (BRDN0001162561) | depositor partial sequence | sequence record 144987 | Target Sequence
CGGCCCTCAGGTGTCCGGCG
