>Addgene plasmid #77527 | CDC42BPG gRNA (BRDN0001162561) | addgene partial sequence | sequence record 187933 | hU6-F
CGTAGAAAGTAATAATTTCTTGGGTAGTTTGCAGTTTTAAAATTATGTTTTAAAATGGACTATCATATGC
TTACCGTAACTTGAAAGTATTTCGATTTCTTGGCTTTATATATCTTGTGGAAAGGACGAAACACCGCGGC
CCTCAGGTGTCCGGCGGTTTTAGAGCTAGAAATAGCAAGTTAAAATAAGGCTAGTCCGTTATCAACTTGA
AAAAGTGGCACCGAGTCGGTGCTTTTTTAAGCTTGGCGTAACTAGATCTTGAGACAAATGGCAGTATTCA
TCCACAATTTTAAAAGAAAAGGGGGGATTGGGGGGTACAGTGCAGGGGAAAGAATAGTAGACATAATAGC
AACAGACATACAAACTAAAGAATTACAAAAACAAATTACAAAAATTCAAAATTTTCGGGTTTATTACAGG
GACAGCAGAGATCCACTTTGGCGCCGGCTCGAGGGGGCCCGGGTGCAAAGATGGATAAAGTTTTAAACAG
AGAGGAATCTTTGCAGCTAATGGACCTTCTAGGTCTTGAAAGGAGTGGGAATTGGCTCCGGTGCCCGTCA
GTGGGCAGAG
